Addgene plasmid #215874: pEF-BOS-LGP2-Myc
Purpose: LGP2-Myc expression vector for overexpression
Depositing lab: Kumiko Ui-Tei. Depositing organization: The University of Tokyo. Publication: Virus Sensor RIG-I Represses RNA Interference by Interacting with TRBP through LGP2 in Mammalian Cells. Takahashi T, Nakano Y, Onomoto K, Yoneyama M, Ui-Tei K. Genes (Basel). 2018 Oct 19;9(10):511. doi: 10.3390/genes9100511. PubMed 30347765.
Backbone
  Vector backbone: pEF-BOS
  Vector type: Mammalian Expression
Growth in bacteria
  Bacterial resistance: Ampicillin, 100 μg/mL
  Growth temperature: 37°C
  Growth strain: DH5alpha
  Copy number: Unknown
Gene/Insert
  Gene/Insert name: LGP2
  Species: H. sapiens (human)
  Entrez Gene: DHX58 (a.k.a. D11LGP2, D11lgp2e, LGP2, RLR-3)
  Tag / fusion protein: FLAG, 6xHis (C terminal on insert)
  Cloning method: Restriction Enzyme; 5′ cloning site Unknown (unknown if destroyed)
Terms and licenses: Academic/Nonprofit Terms; Industry Terms: Not Available to Industry
How to cite: pEF-BOS-LGP2-Myc was a gift from Kumiko Ui-Tei (Addgene plasmid # 215874 ; http://n2t.net/addgene:215874 ; RRID:Addgene_215874)
