[The description below was written by a language model from this plasmid's Addgene catalogue record and pLannotate feature annotations shown in this document.]
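Description:
pEF-BOS-LGP2-Myc is a mammalian expression plasmid of about 7.5 kb, built on the pEF-BOS backbone, for overexpressing human LGP2 (gene symbol DHX58). It is propagated in E. coli through a high-copy ColE1/pUC-type origin and selected with ampicillin via the β-lactamase gene. The backbone also carries an f1 phage origin, along with cloning-vector remnants such as lac promoter/operator elements and fragments of lacI, lacZα, rop and bom. An SV40 early promoter region, followed by a short small t antigen fragment, lies just upstream of the expression cassette. No mammalian selection marker is annotated, which fits use in transient transfection.

Expression is driven by the strong constitutive human EF-1α promoter, placed directly upstream of the DHX58 open reading frame. Downstream of the coding region the annotation detects a G-CSF stem-loop destabilising element, consistent with a G-CSF-derived 3′ region, although no polyadenylation signal is explicitly annotated.

The tagging is inconsistent across the record. The plasmid name indicates a Myc tag, but the catalogue lists C-terminal FLAG and 6xHis tags. The sequenced record agrees with the catalogue, showing a FLAG fragment followed by a six-residue histidine stretch after LGP2 and no annotated Myc epitope. Users should confirm the epitope before planning detection or pull-down experiments.

LGP2 is a RIG-I-like receptor that lacks the CARD signalling domain and modulates RIG-I- and MDA5-mediated antiviral signalling. The stated purpose of the construct is LGP2 overexpression, and the associated work examines how RIG-I, LGP2 and TRBP interact to influence RNA interference in mammalian cells.
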