Features (pLannotate 1.2.2; 19 found; start..end, strand, type, name):
     96..200     +  promoter       AmpR promoter: bla
    201..1061    +  CDS            AmpR: β-lactamase; bla; confers resistance to ampicillin, carbenicillin, and related antibiotics
   1232..1820    +  rep_origin     ori: high-copy-number ColE1/pMB1/pBR322/pUC origin of replication
   2003..2095    +  CDS            lacI (fragment): lac repressor; lacI; The lac repressor binds to the lac operator to inhibit transcription in E. coli. This inhibition can be relieved by adding lactose or isopropyl-β-D-thiogalactopyranoside (IPTG).
   2108..2129    +  protein_bind   CAP binding site: CAP binding activates transcription in the presence of cAMP. E. coli catabolite activator protein
   2144..2174    +  promoter       lac promoter: promoter for the E. coli lac operon
   2182..2198    +  protein_bind   lac operator: The lac repressor binds to the lac operator to inhibit transcription in E. coli. This inhibition can be relieved by adding lactose or isopropyl-β-D-thiogalactopyranoside (IPTG). lac repressor encoded by lacI
   2254..2464    +  promoter       SV40 promoter: SV40 early promoter
   2486..2552    +  CDS            small t antigen (fragment): SV40 (simian virus 40) small t antigen
   2559..3737    +  promoter       EF-1α promoter: strong constitutive promoter for human elongation factor EF-1α
   3768..5801    +  CDS            DHX58: DHX58_HUMAN - Also known as D11LGP2E, LGP2. Experimental evidence at protein level: Swiss-Prot protein existence level 1. Acts as a regulator of DDX58/RIG-I and IFIH1/MDA5 mediated antiviral signaling. Cannot initiate antiviral signaling as it lacks the CARD domain required for activating MAVS/IPS1-dependent signaling events. Can have both negative and positive regulatory functions related to DDX58/RIG-I and IFIH1/MDA5 signaling and this role in regulating signaling may be complex and could probably depend on characteristics of the infecting virus or target cells, or both. Its inhibitory actio
   5832..5852    +  CDS            FLAG (fragment): FLAG® epitope tag, followed by an enterokinase cleavage site
   5853..5870    +  CDS            9xHis (fragment): 9xHis affinity tag
   5890..5982    +  ncRNA          G-CSF SLDE: Accession: RF00183 - G-CSF factor stem-loop destabilising element (SLDE)
   6590..6747    +  CDS            lacZα (fragment): LacZα fragment of β-galactosidase; lacZ fragment
   6753..6804    -  misc_feature   bom (fragment): basis of mobility region from pBR322
   6823..7278    +  rep_origin     f1 ori (sequence partly withheld): f1 bacteriophage origin of replication; arrow indicates direction of (+) strand synthesis
   7279..7328    -  misc_feature   bom (fragment): basis of mobility region from pBR322
   7430..1       -  CDS            rop (fragment) (across the origin): Rop protein, which maintains plasmids at low copy number; rop
>Addgene plasmid #215874 | pEF-BOS-LGP2-Myc | addgene full sequence | sequence record 431667 | Addgene NGS Result
GACGAAAGGGCCTCGTGATACGCCTATTTTTATAGGTTAATGTCATGATAATAATGGTTTCTTAGACGTC
AGGTGGCACTTTTCGGGGAAATGTGCGCGGAACCCCTATTTGTTTATTTTTCTAAATACATTCAAATATG
TATCCGCTCATGAGACAATAACCCTGATAAATGCTTCAATAATATTGAAAAAGGAAGAGTATGAGTATTC
AACATTTCCGTGTCGCCCTTATTCCCTTTTTTGCGGCATTTTGCCTTCCTGTTTTTGCTCACCCAGAAAC
GCTGGTGAAAGTAAAAGATGCTGAAGATCAGTTGGGTGCACGAGTGGGTTACATCGAACTGGATCTCAAC
AGCGGTAAGATCCTTGAGAGTTTTCGCCCCGAAGAACGTTTTCCAATGATGAGCACTTTTAAAGTTCTGC
TATGTGGCGCGGTATTATCCCGTATTGACGCCGGGCAAGAGCAACTCGGTCGCCGCATACACTATTCTCA
GAATGACTTGGTTGAGTACTCACCAGTCACAGAAAAGCATCTTACGGATGGCATGACAGTAAGAGAATTA
TGCAGTGCTGCCATAACCATGAGTGATAACACTGCGGCCAACTTACTTCTGACAACGATCGGAGGACCGA
AGGAGCTAACCGCTTTTTTGCACAACATGGGGGATCATGTAACTCGCCTTGATCGTTGGGAACCGGAGCT
GAATGAAGCCATACCAAACGACGAGCGTGACACCACGATGCCTGTAGCAATGGCAACAACGTTGCGCAAA
CTATTAACTGGCGAACTACTTACTCTAGCTTCCCGGCAACAATTAATAGACTGGATGGAGGCGGATAAAG
TTGCAGGACCACTTCTGCGCTCGGCCCTTCCGGCTGGCTGGTTTATTGCTGATAAATCTGGAGCCGGTGA
GCGTGGGTCTCGCGGTATCATTGCAGCACTGGGGCCAGATGGTAAGCCCTCCCGTATCGTAGTTATCTAC
ACGACGGGGAGTCAGGCAACTATGGATGAACGAAATAGACAGATCGCTGAGATAGGTGCCTCACTGATTA
AGCATTGGTAACTGTCAGACCAAGTTTACTCATATATACTTTAGATTGATTTAAAACTTCATTTTTAATT
TAAAAGGATCTAGGTGAAGATCCTTTTTGATAATCTCATGACCAAAATCCCTTAACGTGAGTTTTCGTTC
CACTGAGCGTCAGACCCCGTAGAAAAGATCAAAGGATCTTCTTGAGATCCTTTTTTTCTGCGCGTAATCT
GCTGCTTGCAAACAAAAAAACCACCGCTACCAGCGGTGGTTTGTTTGCCGGATCAAGAGCTACCAACTCT
TTTTCCGAAGGTAACTGGCTTCAGCAGAGCGCAGATACCAAATACTGTTCTTCTAGTGTAGCCGTAGTTA
GGCCACCACTTCAAGAACTCTGTAGCACCGCCTACATACCTCGCTCTGCTAATCCTGTTACCAGTGGCTG
CTGCCAGTGGCGATAAGTCGTGTCTTACCGGGTTGGACTCAAGACGATAGTTACCGGATAAGGCGCAGCG
GTCGGGCTGAACGGGGGGTTCGTGCACACAGCCCAGCTTGGAGCGAACGACCTACACCGAACTGAGATAC
CTACAGCGTGAGCTATGAGAAAGCGCCACGCTTCCCGAAGGGAGAAAGGCGGACAGGTATCCGGTAAGCG
GCAGGGTCGGAACAGGAGAGCGCACGAGGGAGCTTCCAGGGGGAAACGCCTGGTATCTTTATAGTCCTGT
CGGGTTTCGCCACCTCTGACTTGAGCGTCGATTTTTGTGATGCTCGTCAGGGGGGCGGAGCCTATGGAAA
AACGCCAGCAACGCGGCCTTTTTACGGTTCCTGGCCTTTTGCTGGCCTTTTGCTCACATGTTCTTTCCTG
CGTTATCCCCTGATTCTGTGGATAACCGTATTACCGCCTTTGAGTGAGCTGATACCGCTCGCCGCAGCCG
AACGACCGAGCGCAGCGAGTCAGTGAGCGAGGAAGCGGAAGAGCGCCCAATACGCAAACCGCCTCTCCCC
GCGCGTTGGCCGATTCATTAATGCAGCTGGCACGACAGGTTTCCCGACTGGAAAGCGGGCAGTGAGCGCA
ACGCAATTAATGTGAGTTAGCTCACTCATTAGGCACCCCAGGCTTTACACTTTATGCTTCCGGCTCGTAT
GTTGTGTGGAATTGTGAGCGGATAACAATTTCACACAGGAAACAGCTATGACCATGATTACGCCAAGCTT
AATTCCCTCCCCAGCAGGCAGAAGTATGCAAAGCATGCATCTCAATTAGTCAGCAACCATAGTCCCGCCC
CTAACTCCGCCCATCCCGCCCCTAACTCCGCCCAGTTCCGCCCATTCTCCGCCCCATGGCTGACTAATTT
TTTTTATTTATGCAGAGGCCGAGGCCGCCTCGGCCTCTGAGCTATTCCAGAAGTAGTGAGGAGGCTTTTT
TGGAGGCCTAGGCTTTTGCAAAAAGCTTTGCAAAGATGGATAAAGTTTTAAACAGAGAGGAATCTTTGCA
GCTAATGGACCTTCTAGGTCTTGAAAGGAGTGGGAATTGGCTCCGGTGCCCGTCAGTGGGCAGAGCGCAC
ATCGCCCACAGTCCCCGAGAAGTTGGGGGGAGGGGTCGGCAATTGAACCGGTGCCTAGAGAAGGTGGCGC
GGGGTAAACTGGGAAAGTGATGTCGTGTACTGGCTCCGCCTTTTTCCCGAGGGTGGGGGAGAACCGTATA
TAAGTGCAGTAGTCGCCGTGAACGTTCTTTTTCGCAACGGGTTTGCCGCCAGAACACAGGTAAGTGCCGT
GTGTGGTTCCCGCGGGCCTGGCCTCTTTACGGGTTATGGCCCTTGCGTGCCTTGAATTACTTCCACCTGG
CTGCAGTACGTGATTCTTGATCCCGAGCTTCGGGTTGGAAGTGGGTGGGAGAGTTCGAGGCCTTGCGCTT
AAGGAGCCCCTTCGCCTCGTGCTTGAGTTGAGGCCTGGCCTGGGCGCTGGGGCCGCCGCGTGCGAATCTG
GTGGCACCTTCGCGCCTGTCTCGCTGCTTTCGATAAGTCTCTAGCCATTTAAAATTTTTGATGACCTGCT
GCGACGCTTTTTTTCTGGCAAGATAGTCTTGTAAATGCGGGCCAAGATCTGCACACTGGTATTTCGGTTT
TTGGGGCCGCGGGCGGCGACGGGGCCCGTGCGTCCCAGCGCACATGTTCGGCGAGGCGGGGCCTGCGAGC
GCGGCCACCGAGAATCGGACGGGGGTAGTCTCAAGCTGGCCGGCCTGCTCTGGTGCCTGGCCTCGCGCCG
TCGTGTATCGCCCCGCCCTGGGCGGCAAGGCTGGTCTGGTCGGCACCAGTTGCGTGAGCGGAAAGATGGC
CGCTTCCCGGCCCTGCTGCAGGGAGCTCAAAATGGAGGACGCGGCGCTCGGGAGAGCGGGCGGGTGAGTC
ACCCACACAAAGGAAAAGGGCCTTTCCGTCCTCAGCCGTCGCTTCATGTGACTCCACGGAGTACCGGGCG
CCGTCCAGGCACCTCGATTAGTTCTCGTGCTTTTGGAGTACGTCGTCTTTAGGTTGGGGGGAGGGGTTTT
ATGCGATGGAGTTTCCCCACACTGAGTGGGTGGAGACTGAAGTTAGGCCAGCTTGGCACTTGATGTAATT
CTCCTTGGAATTTGCCCTTTTTGAGTTTGGATCTTGGTTCATTCTCAAGCCTCAGACAGTGGTTCAAAGT
TTTTTTCTTCCATTTCAGGTGTCGTGAGGAATTCTCTAGAGATCCCTCGACCTCGAGATGGAGCTTCGGT
CCTACCAATGGGAGGTGATCATGCCTGCCCTGGAGGGCAAGAATATCATCATCTGGCTGCCCACGGGTGC
CGGGAAGACCCGGGCGGCTGCTTATGTGGCCAAGCGGCACCTAGAGACTGTGGATGGAGCCAAGGTGGTT
GTATTGGTCAACAGGGTGCACCTGGTGACCCAGCATGGTGAAGAGTTCAGGCGCATGCTGGATGGACGCT
GGACCGTGACAACCCTGAGTGGGGACATGGGACCACGTGCTGGCTTTGGCCACCTGGCCCGGTGCCATGA
CCTGCTCATCTGCACAGCAGAGCTTCTGCAGATGGCACTGACCAGCCCCGAGGAGGAGGAGCACGTGGAG
CTCACTGTCTTCTCCCTGATCGTGGTGGATGAGTGCCACCACACGCACAAGGACACCGTCTACAACGTCA
TCATGAGCCAGTACCTAGAACTTAAACTCCAGAGGGCACAGCCGCTACCCCAGGTGCTGGGTCTCACAGC
CTCCCCAGGCACTGGCGGGGCCTCCAAACTCGATGGGGCCATCAACCACGTCCTGCAGCTCTGTGCCAAC
TTGGACACGTGGTGCATCATGTCACCCCAGAACTGCTGCCCCCAGCTGCAGGAGCACAGCCAACAGCCTT
GCAAACAGTACAACCTCTGCCACAGGCGCAGCCAGGATCCGTTTGGGGACTTGCTGAAGAAGCTCATGGA
CCAAATCCATGACCACCTGGAGATGCCTGAGTTGAGCCGGAAATTTGGGACGCAAATGTATGAGCAGCAG
GTGGTGAAGCTGAGTGAGGCTGCGGCTTTGGCTGGGCTTCAGGAGCAACGGGTGTATGCGCTTCACCTGA
GGCGCTACAATGACGCGCTGCTCATCCATGACACCGTCCGCGCCGTGGATGCCTTGGCTGCGCTGCAGGA
TTTCTATCACAGGGAGCACGTCACTAAAACCCAGATCCTGTGTGCCGAGCGCCGGCTGCTGGCCCTGTTC
GATGACCGCAAGAATGAGCTGGCCCACTTGGCAACTCATGGCCCAGAGAATCCAAAACTGGAGATGCTGG
AAAAGATCCTGCAAAGGCAGTTCAGTAGCTCTAACAGCCCTCGGGGTATCATCTTCACCCGCACCCGCCA
AAGCGCACACTCCCTCCTGCTCTGGCTCCAGCAGCAGCAGGGCCTGCAGACTGTGGACATCCGGGCCCAG
CTACTGATTGGGGCTGGGAACAGCAGCCAGAGCACCCACATGACCCAGAGGGACCAGCAAGAAGTGATCC
AGAAGTTCCAAGATGGAACCCTGAACCTTCTGGTGGCCACGAGTGTGGCGGAGGAGGGGCTGGACATCCC
ACATTGCAATGTGGTGGTGCGTTATGGGCTCTTGACCAATGAAATCTCCATGGTCCAGGCCAGGGGCCGT
GCCCGGGCCGATCAGAGTGTATACGCGTTTGTAGCAACTGAAGGTAGCCGGGAGCTGAAGCGGGAGCTGA
TCAACGAGGCGCTGGAGACGCTGATGGAGCAGGCAGTGGCTGCTGTGCAGAAAATGGACCAGGCCGAGTA
CCAGGCCAAGATCCGGGATCTGCAGCAGGCAGCCTTGACCAAGCGGGCGGCCCAGGCAGCCCAGCGGGAG
AACCAGCGGCAGCAGTTCCCAGTGGAGCACGTGCAGCTACTCTGCATCAACTGCATGGTGGCTGTGGGCC
ATGGCAGCGACCTGCGGAAGGTGGAGGGCACCCACCATGTCAATGTGAACCCCAACTTCTCGAACTACTA
TAATGTCTCCAGGGATCCTGTGGTCATCAACAAAGTCTTCAAGGACTGGAAGCCTGGGGGTGTCATCAGC
TGCAGGAACTGTGGGGAGGTCTGGGGTCTGCAGATGATCTACAAGTCAGTGAAGCTGCCAGTGCTCAAAG
TCCGCAGCATGCTGCTGGAGACCCCTCAGGGGCGGATCCAGGCCAAAAAGTGGTCCCGCGTGCCCTTCTC
CGTGCCTGACTTTGACTTCCTGCAGCATTGTGCCGAGAACTTGTCGGACCTCTCCCTGGACAGATCCATT
GAAGGAAGGATCGTCAAGGACTACAAGGACGACGATGACAAGCACCACCACCACCACCACTGAGCGGCCG
CGACTCTAGAGTGAGGGTCCCCACCTGGGACCCTTGAGAGTATCAGGTCTCCCACGTGGGAGACAAGAAA
TCCCTGTTTAATATTTAAACAGCAGTGTTCCCCATCTGGGTCCTTGCACCCCTCACTCTGGCCTCAGCCG
ACTGCACAGCGGCCCCTGCATCCCCTTGGCTGTGAGGCCCCTGGACAAGCAGAGGTGGCCAGAGCTGGGA
GGCATGGCCCTGGGGTCCCACGAATTTGCTGGGGAATCTCGTTTTTCTTCTTAAGACTTTTGGGACATGG
TTTGACTCCCGAACATCACCGACGTGTCTCCTGTTTTTCTGGGTGGCCTCGGGACACCTGCCCTGCCCCC
ACGAGGGTCAGGACTGTGACTCTTTTTAGGGCCAGGCAGGTGCCTGGACATTTGCCTTGCTGGACGGGGA
CTGGGGATGTGGGAGGGAGCAGACAGGAGGAATCATGTCAGGCCTGTGTGTGAAAGGAAGCTCCACTGTC
ACCCTCCACCTCTTCACCCCCCACTCACCAGTGTCCCCTCCACTGTCACATTGTAACTGAACTTCAGGAT
AATAAAGTGTTTGCCTCCAAAAAAAAAAAAAAAAAAAAAAAAAAAAAAAAAAAAAAAAAAAAAAAAAAAA
AAAAAAAAAAAAAAAAAAAAAAAAAAAAAAAAAAAAAAAAAAAAAAAAAAAAAAAAAAAAAAAAAAAAAA
AAAAACCGAATTCACTGGCCGTCGTTTTACAACGTCGTGACTGGGAAAACCCTGGCGTTACCCAACTTAA
TCGCCTTGCAGCACATCCCCCTTTCGCCAGCTGGCGTAATAGCGAAGAGGCCCGCACCGATCGCCCTTCC
CAACAGTTGCGCAGCCTGAATGGCGAATGGCGCCTGATGCGGTATTTTCTCCTTACGCATCTGTGCGGTA
TTTCACACCGCATA
[95 nt withheld, positions 6805-6899]
T
[46 nt withheld, positions 6901-6946]
C
[141 nt withheld, positions 6948-7088]
CCTTTGACGTTGGAGTCCACGTTCTTT
[37 nt withheld, positions 7116-7152]
ACTCTATCTCGGGCTATTCTTTTGATTTATAAGGGATTTTGCCGATTTCGGTCTATTGGTTAAAAAATGA
GCTTATTTAACAAAAATTTAACGCGAATTTTAACAAAATATTAACGTTTACAATTTTATGGTGCACTCTC
AGTACAATCTGCTCTGATGCCGCATAGTTAAGCCAGCCCCGACACCCGCCAACACCCGCTGACGCGCCCT
GACGGGCTTGTCTGCTCCCGGCATCCGCTTACAGACAAGCTGTGACCGTCTCCGGGAGCTGCATGTGTCA
GAGGTTTTCACCGTCATCACCGAAACGCGCGA
